Addgene plasmid #27233: pFCK(1.3)tdimer2W
Depositing lab: Pavel Osten. Depositing organization: Max Planck Institute for Medical Research. Publication: Lentivirus-based genetic manipulations of cortical neurons and their optical and electrophysiological monitoring in vivo. Dittgen T, Nimmerjahn A, Komai S, Licznerski P, Waters J, Margrie TW, Helmchen F, Denk W, Brecht M, Osten P. Proc Natl Acad Sci U S A. 2004 Dec 28. 101(52):18206-11. 10.1073/pnas.0407976101 PubMed 15608064.
Backbone
  Vector backbone: pFUGW
  Backbone size w/o insert (bp): 9066
  Vector type: Lentiviral
Growth in bacteria
  Bacterial resistance: Ampicillin, 100 μg/mL
  Growth temperature: 37°C
  Growth strain: Stbl3
  Copy number: Unknown
Gene/Insert
  Gene/Insert name: DsRed2
  Tag / fusion protein: tandem dimer RFP
  Cloning method: Restriction Enzyme
  Sequencing primers: 5′ n/a
Terms and licenses: Academic/Nonprofit Terms; Industry Terms: Not Available to Industry
Depositor comments: Expresses tandem dimer RFP under the mouse α-CaMKII promoter (1.3kb fragment). Similar to plasmid # 27230, except for fluorescent tag. Note that differences between Addgene's sequencing result and the sequence from the depositing scientist are due to use of theoretical maps. Please utilize Addgene's sequence when available. EcoRI and BstBI sites are not present according to Addgene's sequencing results.
How to cite: pFCK(1.3)tdimer2W was a gift from Pavel Osten (Addgene plasmid # 27233 ; http://n2t.net/addgene:27233 ; RRID:Addgene_27233)
