[The description below was written by a language model from this plasmid's Addgene catalogue record and pLannotate feature annotations shown in this document.]
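Description:
pFCK(1.3)tdimer2W is an HIV-1-based lentiviral transfer vector built on the pFUGW backbone, in which a 1.3 kb fragment of the mouse α-CaMKII promoter drives a red fluorescent reporter. The annotated depositor sequence is about 10.7 kb. In bacteria it is maintained through a high-copy ColE1/pUC-type origin and selected with ampicillin via the bla gene. The backbone also carries an f1 origin and an SV40/EM7-driven BleoR (Sh ble) cassette lying outside the viral genome.

Viral genomic RNA is transcribed in packaging cells from a CMV enhancer/promoter fused to a truncated 5′ LTR. It is followed by the Ψ packaging signal with a partial gag sequence, the Rev response element for Rev-dependent nuclear export, and the cPPT/CTS element that aids nuclear import of the reverse-transcribed genome. The internal expression cassette consists of the CaMKII promoter and the tdimer2(12) coding sequence, a tandem dimer fluorescent protein derived from Discosoma DsRed. The catalogue lists this insert as DsRed2 with a tandem dimer RFP tag. A WPRE downstream enhances transcript stability and expression. The cassette is closed by a truncated 3′ LTR followed by a bGH polyadenylation signal.

The associated work used such vectors for genetic manipulation and labelling of cortical neurons for optical and electrophysiological monitoring in vivo, and the α-CaMKII promoter is commonly used to favour expression in excitatory forebrain neurons. The depositor describes the plasmid as a sibling of a related construct differing only in the fluorescent tag. The depositor sequence annotated here is a theoretical map that differs from the repository's own sequencing, which does not find the expected EcoRI and BstBI sites.
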