Features (pLannotate 1.2.2; 30 found; start..end, strand, type, name):
     31..83      -  misc_feature   bom (fragment): basis of mobility region from pBR322
    238..617     +  enhancer       CMV enhancer: human cytomegalovirus immediate early enhancer
    618..817     +  promoter       CMV promoter: human cytomegalovirus (CMV) immediate early promoter
    835..1015    +  LTR            5' LTR (truncated): truncated 5' long terminal repeat (LTR) from HIV-1
   1062..1187    +  misc_feature   HIV-1 Ψ: packaging signal of human immunodeficiency virus type 1
   1171..1534    +  CDS            HIV-1 gag (fragment): gag protein from human immunodeficiency virus 1; gag
   1680..1913    +  misc_feature   RRE: The Rev response element (RRE) of HIV-1 allows for Rev-dependent mRNA export from the nucleus to the cytoplasm.
   2290..2390    +  CDS            Rev (fragment): human immunodeficiency virus 1 (HIV-1) Rev protein; rev; enhances nuclear export of unspliced and incompletely spliced viral mRNAs
   2440..2557    +  misc_feature   cPPT/CTS: central polypurine tract and central termination sequence of HIV-1
   2602..3891    +  promoter       CaMKII promoter: promoter for the mouse calcium/calmodulin-dependent kinase II α subunit
   3918..5309    +  CDS            tdimer2(12): tdimer2(12) is a basic (constitutively fluorescent) orange fluorescent protein published in 2002, derived from Discosoma sp.. It has low acid sensitivity.
   5327..5346    +  misc_feature   MCS (fragment): pBluescript multiple cloning site
   5346..5934    +  misc_feature   WPRE: woodchuck hepatitis virus posttranscriptional regulatory element
   5871..6452    +  CDS            nef (fragment): NEF_HV1H2 - Experimental evidence at protein level: Swiss-Prot protein existence level 1. Extracellular Nef protein targets CD4(+) T-lymphocytes for apoptosis by interacting with CXCR4 surface receptors. From Human immunodeficiency virus type 1 group M subtype B (isolate HXB2) (HIV-1).
   6459..6639    +  LTR            5' LTR (truncated): truncated 5' long terminal repeat (LTR) from HIV-1
   6671..6895    +  polyA_signal   bGH poly(A) signal: bovine growth hormone polyadenylation signal
   6899..6920    +  promoter       SV40 promoter (fragment): SV40 enhancer and early promoter
   6941..7369    +  rep_origin     f1 ori (sequence partly withheld): f1 bacteriophage origin of replication; arrow indicates direction of (+) strand synthesis
   7383..7712    +  promoter       SV40 promoter: SV40 enhancer and early promoter
   7760..7807    +  promoter       EM7 promoter: synthetic bacterial promoter&nbsp
   7826..8200    +  CDS            BleoR: antibiotic-binding protein; Sh ble from Streptoalloteichus hindustanus; confers resistance to bleomycin, phleomycin, and Zeocin™
   8210..8335    +  CDS            ble (fragment): BLE_KLEPN - Experimental evidence at protein level: Swiss-Prot protein existence level 1. Binding protein with a strong affinity to the bleomycin family of antibiotics. Binds to CL990; an antimitotic-antibiotic compound. From Klebsiella pneumoniae.
   8330..8451    +  polyA_signal   SV40 poly(A) signal: SV40 polyadenylation signal
   8522..8544    -  protein_bind   lac operator (fragment): The lac repressor binds to the lac operator to inhibit transcription in E. coli. This inhibition can be relieved by adding lactose or isopropyl-β-D-thiogalactopyranoside (IPTG). lac repressor encoded by lacI
   8548..8578    -  promoter       lac promoter: promoter for the E. coli lac operon
   8593..8614    -  protein_bind   CAP binding site: CAP binding activates transcription in the presence of cAMP. E. coli catabolite activator protein
   8627..8719    -  CDS            lacI (fragment): lac repressor; lacI; The lac repressor binds to the lac operator to inhibit transcription in E. coli. This inhibition can be relieved by adding lactose or isopropyl-β-D-thiogalactopyranoside (IPTG).
   8902..9490    -  rep_origin     ori: high-copy-number ColE1/pMB1/pBR322/pUC origin of replication
   9661..10521   -  CDS            AmpR: β-lactamase; bla; confers resistance to ampicillin, carbenicillin, and related antibiotics
  10522..10626   -  promoter       AmpR promoter: bla
>Addgene plasmid #27233 | pFCK(1.3)tdimer2W | depositor full sequence | sequence record 11338 | Author sequence
GTCGACGGATCGGGAGATCTCCCGATCCCCTATGGTGCACTCTCAGTACAATCTGCTCTGATGCCGCATA
GTTAAGCCAGTATCTGCTCCCTGCTTGTGTGTTGGAGGTCGCTGAGTAGTGCGCGAGCAAAATTTAAGCT
ACAACAAGGCAAGGCTTGACCGACAATTGCATGAAGAATCTGCTTAGGGTTAGGCGTTTTGCGCTGCTTC
GCGATGTACGGGCCAGATATACGCGTTGACATTGATTATTGACTAGTTATTAATAGTAATCAATTACGGG
GTCATTAGTTCATAGCCCATATATGGAGTTCCGCGTTACATAACTTACGGTAAATGGCCCGCCTGGCTGA
CCGCCCAACGACCCCCGCCCATTGACGTCAATAATGACGTATGTTCCCATAGTAACGCCAATAGGGACTT
TCCATTGACGTCAATGGGTGGAGTATTTACGGTAAACTGCCCACTTGGCAGTACATCAAGTGTATCATAT
GCCAAGTACGCCCCCTATTGACGTCAATGACGGTAAATGGCCCGCCTGGCATTATGCCCAGTACATGACC
TTATGGGACTTTCCTACTTGGCAGTACATCTACGTATTAGTCATCGCTATTACCATGGTGATGCGGTTTT
GGCAGTACATCAATGGGCGTGGATAGCGGTTTGACTCACGGGGATTTCCAAGTCTCCACCCCATTGACGT
CAATGGGAGTTTGTTTTGGCACCAAAATCAACGGGACTTTCCAAAATGTCGTAACAACTCCGCCCCATTG
ACGCAAATGGGCGGTAGGCGTGTACGGTGGGAGGTCTATATAAGCAGCGCGTTTTGCCTGTACTGGGTCT
CTCTGGTTAGACCAGATCTGAGCCTGGGAGCTCTCTGGCTAACTAGGGAACCCACTGCTTAAGCCTCAAT
AAAGCTTGCCTTGAGTGCTTCAAGTAGTGTGTGCCCGTCTGTTGTGTGACTCTGGTAACTAGAGATCCCT
CAGACCCTTTTAGTCAGTGTGGAAAATCTCTAGCAGTGGCGCCCGAACAGGGACTTGAAAGCGAAAGGGA
AACCAGAGGAGCTCTCTCGACGCAGGACTCGGCTTGCTGAAGCGCGCACGGCAAGAGGCGAGGGGCGGCG
ACTGGTGAGTACGCCAAAAATTTTGACTAGCGGAGGCTAGAAGGAGAGAGATGGGTGCGAGAGCGTCAGT
ATTAAGCGGGGGAGAATTAGATCGCGATGGGAAAAAATTCGGTTAAGGCCAGGGGGAAAGAAAAAATATA
AATTAAAACATATAGTATGGGCAAGCAGGGAGCTAGAACGATTCGCAGTTAATCCTGGCCTGTTAGAAAC
ATCAGAAGGCTGTAGACAAATACTGGGACAGCTACAACCATCCCTTCAGACAGGATCAGAAGAACTTAGA
TCATTATATAATACAGTAGCAACCCTCTATTGTGTGCATCAAAGGATAGAGATAAAAGACACCAAGGAAG
CTTTAGACAAGATAGAGGAAGAGCAAAACAAAAGTAAGACCACCGCACAGCAAGCGGCCGCTGATCTTCA
GACCTGGAGGAGGAGATATGAGGGACAATTGGAGAAGTGAATTATATAAATATAAAGTAGTAAAAATTGA
ACCATTAGGAGTAGCACCCACCAAGGCAAAGAGAAGAGTGGTGCAGAGAGAAAAAAGAGCAGTGGGAATA
GGAGCTTTGTTCCTTGGGTTCTTGGGAGCAGCAGGAAGCACTATGGGCGCAGCGTCAATGACGCTGACGG
TACAGGCCAGACAATTATTGTCTGGTATAGTGCAGCAGCAGAACAATTTGCTGAGGGCTATTGAGGCGCA
ACAGCATCTGTTGCAACTCACAGTCTGGGGCATCAAGCAGCTCCAGGCAAGAATCCTGGCTGTGGAAAGA
TACCTAAAGGATCAACAGCTCCTGGGGATTTGGGGTTGCTCTGGAAAACTCATTTGCACCACTGCTGTGC
CTTGGAATGCTAGTTGGAGTAATAAATCTCTGGAACAGATTTGGAATCACACGACCTGGATGGAGTGGGA
CAGAGAAATTAACAATTACACAAGCTTAATACACTCCTTAATTGAAGAATCGCAAAACCAGCAAGAAAAG
AATGAACAAGAATTATTGGAATTAGATAAATGGGCAAGTTTGTGGAATTGGTTTAACATAACAAATTGGC
TGTGGTATATAAAATTATTCATAATGATAGTAGGAGGCTTGGTAGGTTTAAGAATAGTTTTTGCTGTACT
TTCTATAGTGAATAGAGTTAGGCAGGGATATTCACCATTATCGTTTCAGACCCACCTCCCAACCCCGAGG
GGACCCGACAGGCCCGAAGGAATAGAAGAAGAAGGTGGAGAGAGAGACAGAGACAGATCCATTCGATTAG
TGAACGGATCGGCACTGCGTGCGCCAATTCTGCAGACAAATGGCAGTATTCATCCACAATTTTAAAAGAA
AAGGGGGGATTGGGGGGTACAGTGCAGGGGAAAGAATAGTAGACATAATAGCAACAGACATACAAACTAA
AGAATTACAAAAACAAATTACAAAAATTCAAAATTTTCGGGTTTATTACAGGGACAGCAGAGATCCAGTT
TGGTTAATTAACATTATGGCCTTAGGTCACTTCATCTCCATGGGGTTCTTCTTCTGATTTTCTAGAAAAT
GAGATGGGGGTGCAGAGAGCTTCCTCAGTGACCTGCCCAGGGTCACATCAGAAATGTCAGAGCTAGAACT
TGAACTCAGATTACTAATCTTAAATTCCATGCCTTGGGGGCATGCAAGTACGATATACAGAAGGAGTGAA
CTCATTAGGGCAGATGACCAATGAGTTTAGGAAAGAAGAGTCCAGGGCAGGGTACATCTACACCACCCGC
CCAGCCCTGGGTGAGTCCAGCCACGTTCACCTCATTATAGTTGCCTCTCTCCAGTCCTACCTTGACGGGA
AGCACAAGCAGAAACTGGGACAGGAGCCCCAGGAGACCAAATCTTCATGGTCCCTCTGGGAGGATGGGTG
GGGAGAGCTGTGGCAGAGGCCTCAGGAGGGGCCCTGCTGCTCAGTGGTGACAGATAGGGGTGAGAAAGCA
GACAGAGTCATTCCGTCAGCATTCTGGGTCTGTTTGGTACTTCTTCTCACGCTAAGGTGGCGGTGTGATA
TGCACAATGGCTAAAAAGCAGGGAGAGCTGGAAAGAAACAAGGACAGAGACAGAGGCCAAGTCAACCAGA
CCAATTCCCAGAGGAAGCAAAGAAACCATTACAGAGACTACAAGGGGGAAGGGAAGGAGAGATGAATTAG
CTTCCCCTGTAAACCTTAGAACCCAGCTGTTGCCAGGGCAACGGGGCAATACCTGTCTCTTCAGAGGAGA
TGAAGTTGCCAGGGTAACTACATCCTGTCTTTCTCAAGGACCATCCCAGAATGTGGCACCCACTAGCCGT
TACCATAGCAACTGCCTCTTTGCCCCACTTAATCCCATCCCGTCTGTTAAAAGGGCCCTATAGTTGGAGG
TGGGGGAGGTAGGAAGAGCGATGATCACTTGTGGACTAAGTTTGTTCACATCCCCTTCTCCAACCCCCTC
AGTACATCACCCTGGGAGAACAAGGTCCACTTGCTTCTGGGCCCACACAGTCCTGCAGTATTGTGTATAT
AAGGCCAGGGCAACGGAGGAGCAGGTTTTGAAGTGAAAGGCAGGCAGGTGTTGGGGAGGCAGTTACCGGG
GCAACGGGAACAGGGCGTTTCGGAGGTGGTTGCCATGGGGACCTGGATGCTGACGAAGGCTCGCGAGGCT
GTGAGCAGCCACAGTGCCCTGCTCAGAAGCCCCAAGCTCGTCAATCAAGCTGGTTCTCCATTTGCACTCA
GGAGCACGGGCAGGCGAGTGGCCCCTAGTTCTGGGGGCAGCTCTAGAGCGATCCCCGGGTAGATCCGATG
GTGGCCTCCTCCGAGGACGTCATCAAAGAGTTCATGCGCTTCAAGGTGCGCATGGAGGGCTCCGTGAACG
GCCACGAGTTCGAGATCGAGGGCGAGGGCGAGGGCCGCCCCTACGAGGGCACCCAGACCGCCAAGCTGAA
GGTGACCAAGGGCGGCCCCCTGCCCTTCGCCTGGGACATCCTGTCCCCCCAGTTCCAGTACGGCTCCAAG
GCGTACGTGAAGCACCCCGCCGACATCCCCGACTACAAGAAGCTGTCCTTCCCCGAGGGCTTCAAGTGGG
AGCGCGTGATGAACTTCGAGGACGGCGGCGTGGTGACCGTGACCCAGGACTCCTCCCTGCAGGACGGCAC
GCTGATCTACAAGGTGAAGTTCCGCGGCACCAACTTCCCCCCCGACGGCCCCGTAATGCAGAAGAAGACC
ATGGGCTGGGAGGCCTCCACCGAGCGCCTGTACCCCCGCGACGGCGTGCTGAAGGGCGAGATCCACCAGG
CCCTGAAGCTGAAGGACGGCGGCCACTACCTGGTGGAGTTCAAGACCATCTACATGGCCAAGAAGCCCGT
GCAGCTGCCCGGCTACTACTACGTGGACACCAAGCTGGACATCACCTCCCACAACGAGGACTACACCATC
GTGGAACAGTACGAGCGCTCCGAGGGCCGCCACCACCTGTTCCTGGGGCATGGCACCGGCAGCACCGGCA
GCGGCAGCTCCGGCACCGCCTCCTCCGAGGACGTCATCAAAGAGTTCATGCGCTTCAAGGTGCGCATGGA
GGGCTCCGTGAACGGCCACGAGTTCGAGATCGAGGGCGAGGGCGAGGGCCGCCCCTACGAGGGCACCCAG
ACCGCCAAGCTGAAGGTGACCAAGGGCGGCCCCCTGCCCTTCGCCTGGGACATCCTGTCCCCCCAGTTCC
AGTACGGCTCCAAGGCGTACGTGAAGCACCCCGCCGACATCCCCGACTACAAGAAGCTGTCCTTCCCCGA
GGGCTTCAAGTGGGAGCGCGTGATGAACTTCGAGGACGGCGGCGTGGTGACCGTGACCCAGGACTCCTCC
CTGCAGGACGGCACGCTGATCTACAAGGTGAAGTTCCGCGGCACCAACTTCCCCCCCGACGGCCCCGTAA
TGCAGAAGAAGACCATGGGCTGGGAGGCCTCCACCGAGCGCCTGTACCCCCGCGACGGCGTGCTGAAGGG
CGAGATCCACCAGGCCCTGAAGCTGAAGGACGGCGGCCACTACCTGGTGGAGTTCAAGACCATCTACATG
GCCAAGAAGCCCGTGCAGCTGCCCGGCTACTACTACGTGGACACCAAGCTGGACATCACCTCCCACAACG
AGGACTACACCATCGTGGAACAGTACGAGCGCTCCGAGGGCCGCCACCACCTGTTCCTGTAGGAATTCGA
AGCTTGCGATATCAAGCTTATCGATAATCAACCTCTGGATTACAAAATTTGTGAAAGATTGACTGGTATT
CTTAACTATGTTGCTCCTTTTACGCTATGTGGATACGCTGCTTTAATGCCTTTGTATCATGCTATTGCTT
CCCGTATGGCTTTCATTTTCTCCTCCTTGTATAAATCCTGGTTGCTGTCTCTTTATGAGGAGTTGTGGCC
CGTTGTCAGGCAACGTGGCGTGGTGTGCACTGTGTTTGCTGACGCAACCCCCACTGGTTGGGGCATTGCC
ACCACCTGTCAGCTCCTTTCCGGGACTTTCGCTTTCCCCCTCCCTATTGCCACGGCGGAACTCATCGCCG
CCTGCCTTGCCCGCTGCTGGACAGGGGCTCGGCTGTTGGGCACTGACAATTCCGTGGTGTTGTCGGGGAA
ATCATCGTCCTTTCCTTGGCTGCTCGCCTGTGTTGCCACCTGGATTCTGCGCGGGACGTCCTTCTGCTAC
GTCCCTTCGGCCCTCAATCCAGCGGACCTTCCTTCCCGCGGCCTGCTGCCGGCTCTGCGGCCTCTTCCGC
GTCTTCGCCTTCGCCCTCAGACGAGTCGGATCTCCCTTTGGGCCGCCTCCCCGCATCGATACCGTCGACC
TCGAGACCTAGAAAAACATGGAGCAATCACAAGTAGCAATACAGCAGCTACCAATGCTGATTGTGCCTGG
CTAGAAGCACAAGAGGAGGAGGAGGTGGGTTTTCCAGTCACACCTCAGGTACCTTTAAGACCAATGACTT
ACAAGGCAGCTGTAGATCTTAGCCACTTTTTAAAAGAAAAGGGGGGACTGGAAGGGCTAATTCACTCCCA
ACGAAGACAAGATATCCTTGATCTGTGGATCTACCACACACAAGGCTACTTCCCTGATTGGCAGAACTAC
ACACCAGGGCCAGGGATCAGATATCCACTGACCTTTGGATGGTGCTACAAGCTAGTACCAGTTGAGCAAG
AGAAGGTAGAAGAAGCCAATGAAGGAGAGAACACCCGCTTGTTACACCCTGTGAGCCTGCATGGGATGGA
TGACCCGGAGAGAGAAGTATTAGAGTGGAGGTTTGACAGCCGCCTAGCATTTCATCACATGGCCCGAGAG
CTGCATCCGGACTGTACTGGGTCTCTCTGGTTAGACCAGATCTGAGCCTGGGAGCTCTCTGGCTAACTAG
GGAACCCACTGCTTAAGCCTCAATAAAGCTTGCCTTGAGTGCTTCAAGTAGTGTGTGCCCGTCTGTTGTG
TGACTCTGGTAACTAGAGATCCCTCAGACCCTTTTAGTCAGTGTGGAAAATCTCTAGCAGGGCCCGTTTA
AACCCGCTGATCAGCCTCGACTGTGCCTTCTAGTTGCCAGCCATCTGTTGTTTGCCCCTCCCCCGTGCCT
TCCTTGACCCTGGAAGGTGCCACTCCCACTGTCCTTTCCTAATAAAATGAGGAAATTGCATCGCATTGTC
TGAGTAGGTGTCATTCTATTCTGGGGGGTGGGGTGGGGCAGGACAGCAAGGGGGAGGATTGGGAAGACAA
TAGCAGGCATGCTGGGGATGCGGTGGGCTCTATGGCTTCTGAGGCGGAAAGAACCAGCTGGGGCTCTAGG
GGGTATCCCC
[124 nt withheld, positions 6941-7064]
C
[91 nt withheld, positions 7066-7156]
A
[49 nt withheld, positions 7158-7206]
CCTTTGACGTTGGAGTCCACGTTCTTT
[37 nt withheld, positions 7234-7270]
ACCCTATCTCGGTCTATTCTTTTGATTTATAAGGGATTTTGCCGATTTCGGCCTATTGGTTAAAAAATGA
GCTGATTTAACAAAAATTTAACGCGAATTAATTCTGTGGAATGTGTGTCAGTTAGGGTGTGGAAAGTCCC
CAGGCTCCCCAGCAGGCAGAAGTATGCAAAGCATGCATCTCAATTAGTCAGCAACCAGGTGTGGAAAGTC
CCCAGGCTCCCCAGCAGGCAGAAGTATGCAAAGCATGCATCTCAATTAGTCAGCAACCATAGTCCCGCCC
CTAACTCCGCCCATCCCGCCCCTAACTCCGCCCAGTTCCGCCCATTCTCCGCCCCATGGCTGACTAATTT
TTTTTATTTATGCAGAGGCCGAGGCCGCCTCTGCCTCTGAGCTATTCCAGAAGTAGTGAGGAGGCTTTTT
TGGAGGCCTAGGCTTTTGCAAAAAGCTCCCGGGAGCTTGTATATCCATTTTCGGATCTGATCAGCACGTG
TTGACAATTAATCATCGGCATAGTATATCGGCATAGTATAATACGACAAGGTGAGGAACTAAACCATGGC
CAAGTTGACCAGTGCCGTTCCGGTGCTCACCGCGCGCGACGTCGCCGGAGCGGTCGAGTTCTGGACCGAC
CGGCTCGGGTTCTCCCGGGACTTCGTGGAGGACGACTTCGCCGGTGTGGTCCGGGACGACGTGACCCTGT
TCATCAGCGCGGTCCAGGACCAGGTGGTGCCGGACAACACCCTGGCCTGGGTGTGGGTGCGCGGCCTGGA
CGAGCTGTACGCCGAGTGGTCGGAGGTCGTGTCCACGAACTTCCGGGACGCCTCCGGGCCGGCCATGACC
GAGATCGGCGAGCAGCCGTGGGGGCGGGAGTTCGCCCTGCGCGACCCGGCCGGCAACTGCGTGCACTTCG
TGGCCGAGGAGCAGGACTGACACGTGCTACGAGATTTCGATTCCACCGCCGCCTTCTATGAAAGGTTGGG
CTTCGGAATCGTTTTCCGGGACGCCGGCTGGATGATCCTCCAGCGCGGGGATCTCATGCTGGAGTTCTTC
GCCCACCCCAACTTGTTTATTGCAGCTTATAATGGTTACAAATAAAGCAATAGCATCACAAATTTCACAA
ATAAAGCATTTTTTTCACTGCATTCTAGTTGTGGTTTGTCCAAACTCATCAATGTATCTTATCATGTCTG
TATACCGTCGACCTCTAGCTAGAGCTTGGCGTAATCATGGTCATAGCTGTTTCCTGTGTGAAATTGTTAT
CCGCTCACAATTCCACACAACATACGAGCCGGAAGCATAAAGTGTAAAGCCTGGGGTGCCTAATGAGTGA
GCTAACTCACATTAATTGCGTTGCGCTCACTGCCCGCTTTCCAGTCGGGAAACCTGTCGTGCCAGCTGCA
TTAATGAATCGGCCAACGCGCGGGGAGAGGCGGTTTGCGTATTGGGCGCTCTTCCGCTTCCTCGCTCACT
GACTCGCTGCGCTCGGTCGTTCGGCTGCGGCGAGCGGTATCAGCTCACTCAAAGGCGGTAATACGGTTAT
CCACAGAATCAGGGGATAACGCAGGAAAGAACATGTGAGCAAAAGGCCAGCAAAAGGCCAGGAACCGTAA
AAAGGCCGCGTTGCTGGCGTTTTTCCATAGGCTCCGCCCCCCTGACGAGCATCACAAAAATCGACGCTCA
AGTCAGAGGTGGCGAAACCCGACAGGACTATAAAGATACCAGGCGTTTCCCCCTGGAAGCTCCCTCGTGC
GCTCTCCTGTTCCGACCCTGCCGCTTACCGGATACCTGTCCGCCTTTCTCCCTTCGGGAAGCGTGGCGCT
TTCTCATAGCTCACGCTGTAGGTATCTCAGTTCGGTGTAGGTCGTTCGCTCCAAGCTGGGCTGTGTGCAC
GAACCCCCCGTTCAGCCCGACCGCTGCGCCTTATCCGGTAACTATCGTCTTGAGTCCAACCCGGTAAGAC
ACGACTTATCGCCACTGGCAGCAGCCACTGGTAACAGGATTAGCAGAGCGAGGTATGTAGGCGGTGCTAC
AGAGTTCTTGAAGTGGTGGCCTAACTACGGCTACACTAGAAGAACAGTATTTGGTATCTGCGCTCTGCTG
AAGCCAGTTACCTTCGGAAAAAGAGTTGGTAGCTCTTGATCCGGCAAACAAACCACCGCTGGTAGCGGTG
GTTTTTTTGTTTGCAAGCAGCAGATTACGCGCAGAAAAAAAGGATCTCAAGAAGATCCTTTGATCTTTTC
TACGGGGTCTGACGCTCAGTGGAACGAAAACTCACGTTAAGGGATTTTGGTCATGAGATTATCAAAAAGG
ATCTTCACCTAGATCCTTTTAAATTAAAAATGAAGTTTTAAATCAATCTAAAGTATATATGAGTAAACTT
GGTCTGACAGTTACCAATGCTTAATCAGTGAGGCACCTATCTCAGCGATCTGTCTATTTCGTTCATCCAT
AGTTGCCTGACTCCCCGTCGTGTAGATAACTACGATACGGGAGGGCTTACCATCTGGCCCCAGTGCTGCA
ATGATACCGCGAGACCCACGCTCACCGGCTCCAGATTTATCAGCAATAAACCAGCCAGCCGGAAGGGCCG
AGCGCAGAAGTGGTCCTGCAACTTTATCCGCCTCCATCCAGTCTATTAATTGTTGCCGGGAAGCTAGAGT
AAGTAGTTCGCCAGTTAATAGTTTGCGCAACGTTGTTGCCATTGCTACAGGCATCGTGGTGTCACGCTCG
TCGTTTGGTATGGCTTCATTCAGCTCCGGTTCCCAACGATCAAGGCGAGTTACATGATCCCCCATGTTGT
GCAAAAAAGCGGTTAGCTCCTTCGGTCCTCCGATCGTTGTCAGAAGTAAGTTGGCCGCAGTGTTATCACT
CATGGTTATGGCAGCACTGCATAATTCTCTTACTGTCATGCCATCCGTAAGATGCTTTTCTGTGACTGGT
GAGTACTCAACCAAGTCATTCTGAGAATAGTGTATGCGGCGACCGAGTTGCTCTTGCCCGGCGTCAATAC
GGGATAATACCGCGCCACATAGCAGAACTTTAAAAGTGCTCATCATTGGAAAACGTTCTTCGGGGCGAAA
ACTCTCAAGGATCTTACCGCTGTTGAGATCCAGTTCGATGTAACCCACTCGTGCACCCAACTGATCTTCA
GCATCTTTTACTTTCACCAGCGTTTCTGGGTGAGCAAAAACAGGAAGGCAAAATGCCGCAAAAAAGGGAA
TAAGGGCGACACGGAAATGTTGAATACTCATACTCTTCCTTTTTCAATATTATTGAAGCATTTATCAGGG
TTATTGTCTCATGAGCGGATACATATTTGAATGTATTTAGAAAAATAAACAAATAGGGGTTCCGCGCACA
TTTCCCCGAAAAGTGCCACCTGAC
