>Addgene plasmid #27233 | pFCK(1.3)tdimer2W | addgene partial sequence | sequence record 33509 | 27233 with pBluescriptKS
AGGCGAGGCGAGACGCGGAAGAGGCCGCAGAGCCGGCAGCAGGCCGCGGGAAGGAAGGTCCGCTGGATTG
AGGGCCGAAGGGACGTAGCAGAAGGACGTCCCGCGCAGAATCCAGGTGGCAACACAGGCGAGCAGCCAAG
GAAAGGACGATGATTTCCCCGACAACACCACGGAATTGTCAGTGCCCAACAGCCGAGCCCCTGTCCAGCA
GCGGGCAAGGCAGGCGGCGATGAGTTCCGCCGTGGCAATAGGGAGGGGGAAAGCGAAAGTCCCGGAAAGG
AGCTGACAGGTGGTGGCAATGCCCCAACCAGTGGGGGTTGCGTCAGCAAACACAGTGCACACCACGCCAC
GTTGCCTGACAACGGGCCACAACTCCTCATAAAGAGACAGCAACCAGGATTTATACAAGGAGGAGAAAAT
GAAAGCCATACGGGAAGCAATAGCATGATACAAAGGCATTAAAGCAGCGTATCCACATAGCGTAAAAGGA
GCAACATAGTTAAGAATACCAGTCAATCTTTCACAAATTTTGTAATCCAGAGGTTGATTATCGATAAGCT
TGATATCGAATTAATTCCTACAGGAACAGGTGGTGGCGGCCCTCGGAGCGCTCGTACTGTTCCACGATGG
TGTAGTCCTCGTTGTGGGAGGTGATGTCCAGCTTGGTGTCCACGTAGTAGTAGCCGGGCAGCTGCACGGG
CTTCTTGGCCATGTAGATGGTCTTGAACTCCACCAGGTAGTGGCCGCCGTCCTTCAGCTTCAGGGCCTGG
TGGATCTCGCCCTTCAGCACGCCGTCGCGGGGGTACAGGCGCTCGGTGGAGGCCTCCCAGCCCATGGTCT
TCTTCTGCATTACGGGGCCGTCGGGGGGGAAGTTGGTGCCGCGGAACTTCACCTTGTAGATCAGCGTGCC
GTCCTGCATGGGAGGAGTCCTGGGTCACGGTCACCACGCCGCCGT
